>Addgene plasmid #233294 | pCIFR-5 | addgene full sequence | sequence record 468478 | Addgene NGS Result
GTCTCAGGCCGCCTAGGCCGCGGCCGCGCGAATTCGAGCTCGGTACCCGGGGATCCGCCCATTGACAAGG
CTCTCGCGGCCAGGTATAATTGCACGAGGGCCCAAGTTCACTTAAAAAGGAGATCAACAATGAAAGCAAT
TTTCGTACTGAAACATCTTAATCATGCTAAGGAGGTTTTCTAATGCGTAAAGGTGAAGAACTGTTCACCG
GTGTTGTTCCGATCCTGGTTGAACTGGATGGTGATGTTAACGGCCACAAATTCTCTGTTCGTGGTGAAGG
TGAAGGTGATGCAACCAACGGTAAACTGACCCTGAAATTCATCTGCACTACCGGTAAACTGCCGGTTCCA
TGGCCGACTCTGGTGACTACCCTGACCTATGGTGTTCAGTGTTTTTCTCGTTACCCGGATCACATGAAGC
AGCATGATTTCTTCAAATCTGCAATGCCGGAAGGTTATGTACAGGAGCGCACCATTTCTTTCAAAGACGA
TGGCACCTACAAAACCCGTGCAGAGGTTAAATTTGAAGGTGATACTCTGGTGAACCGTATTGAACTGAAA
GGCATTGATTTCAAAGAGGACGGCAACATCCTGGGCCACAAACTGGAATATAACTTCAACTCCCATAACG
TTTACATCACCGCAGACAAACAGAAGAACGGTATCAAAGCTAACTTCAAAATTCGCCATAACGTTGAAGA
CGGTAGCGTACAGCTGGCGGACCACTACCAGCAGAACACTCCGATCGGTGATGGTCCGGTTCTGCTGCCG
GATAACCACTACCTGTCCACCCAGTCTAAACTGTCCAAAGACCCGAACGAAAAGCGCGACCACATGGTGC
TGCTGGAGTTCGTTACTGCCGCAGGTATCACGCACGGCATGGATGAACTCTACAAATAATCTAGAGTCGA
CCTGCAGGCATGCAAGCTTGCGGCCGCCAAAGCCCGCCGAAAGGCGGGCTTTTCTGTGTGGTTTGTCTGG
TCAACCACCGCGGTCTCAGTGGTGTACGGTACAAACCCAATTTAAATTTGACAGCTTATCATCGATAAAC
TGTAATGCGGTAGTTTATCACAGTTAAATTGCTAACGCAGTCAGGCACCGTGTATGAAATCTAACAATGC
GCTCATCGTCATCCTCGGCACCGTCACCCTGGATGCTGTAGGCATAGGCTTGGTTATGCCGGTACTGCCG
GGCCTCTTGCGGGATATCGTCCATTCCGACAGCATCGCCAGTCACTATGGCGTGCTGCTAGCGCTATATG
CGTTGATGCAATTTCTATGCGCACCCGTTCTCGGAGCACTGTCCGACCGCTTTGGCCGCCGCCCAGTCCT
GCTCGCTTCGCTACTTGGAGCCACTATCGACTACGCGATCATGGCGACCACACCCGTCCTGTGGATTCTC
TACGCCGGACGCATCGTGGCCGGCATCACCGGCGCCACAGGTGCGGTTGCTGGCGCCTATATCGCCGACA
TCACCGATGGGGAAGATCGGGCTCGCCACTTCGGGCTCATGAGCGCTTGTTTCGGCGTGGGTATGGTGGC
AGGCCCCGTGGCCGGGGGACTGTTGGGCGCCATCTCCCTGCACGCACCATTCCTTGCGGCGGCGGTGCTC
AACGGCCTCAACCTACTACTGGGCTGCTTCCTAATGCAGGAGTCGCATAAGGGAGAGCGCCGTCCGATGC
CCTTGAGAGCCTTCAACCCAGTCAGCTCCTTCCGGTGGGCGCGGGGCATGACCATTGTGGCCGCACTTAT
GACTGTCTTCTTTATCATGCAACTCGTAGGACAGGTGCCGGCAGCGCTCTGGGTCATTTTCGGCGAGGAC
CGCTTTCGCTGGAGCGCGACGATGAGCGGCCTGTCGCTTGCGGTATTCGGAATCTTGCACGCCCTCGCTC
AAGCCTTCGTCACTGGTCCCGCCACCAAACGTTTCGGCGAGAAGCAGGCCATTATCGCCGGCATGGCGGC
CGACGCGCTGGGCTACGTCTTGCTGGCGTTCGCGACGCGAGGCTGGATGGCCTTCCCCATTATGATTCTT
CTCGCTTCCGGCGGCATCGGGATGCCCGCGTTGCAGGCCATGCTGTCCAGGCAGGTAGATGACGACCATC
AGGGACAGCTTCAAGGATCGCTCGCGGCTCTTACCAGCCTAACTTCGATCACTGGACCGCTGATCGTCAC
GGCGATTTATGCCGCCTCGGCGAGCACATGGAACGGGTTGGCATGGATTGTAGGCGCCGCCCTATACCTT
GTCTGCCTCCCCGCGTTGCGTCGCGGTGCATGGAGCCGGGCCACCTCGACCTGAGACTTCGGTCTAATTA
ATTGCGGACCCTAGAGGTCCCCTTTTTTATTTTAAAAATTTTTTCACAAAACGGTTTACAAGCATAAAAT
CTCTGAGGCCGGCTTGTCGACGACGGCGGTCTCCGTCGTCAGGATCATCCGGGAGATGTGTATAAGAGAC
AGACTAGTCTTGGACTCCTGTTGATAGATCCAGTAATGACCTCAGAACTCCATCTGGATTTGTTCAGAAC
GCTCGGTTGCCGCCGGGCGTTTTTTATTGGTGAGAATCCAGGGGTCCCCTGGTTTAAACTACACAAGTAG
CGTCCTGAACGGAACCTTTCCCGTTTTCCAGAATCTGATGTTCCATGTGACCTCCTAACATGGTAACGTT
CATGATTACCAGTGCACTGCATCGTGCGGCGGATTGGGCGAAAAGCGTGTTTTCTAGTGCTGCGCTGGGT
GATCCGCGTCGTACCGCGCGTCTGGTGAATGTTGCGGCGCAACTGGCCAAATATAGCGGCAAAAGCATTA
CCATTAGCAGCGAAGGCAGCAAAGCCATGCAGGAAGGCGCGTATCGTTTTATTCGTAATCCGAACGTGAG
CGCGGAAGCGATTCGTAAAGCGGGTGCCATGCAGACCGTGAAACTGGCCCAGGAATTTCCGGAACTGCTG
GCAATTGAAGATACCACCTCTCTGAGCTATCGTCATCAGGTGGCGGAAGAACTGGGCAAACTGGGTAGCA
TTCAGGATAAAAGCCGTGGTTGGTGGGTGCATAGCGTGCTGCTGCTGGAAGCGACCACCTTTCGTACCGT
GGGCCTGCTGCATCAAGAATGGTGGATGCGTCCGGATGATCCGGCGGATGCGGATGAAAAAGAAAGCGGC
AAATGGCTGGCCGCTGCTGCAACTTCGCGTCTGAGAATGGGCAGCATGATGAGCAACGTGATTGCGGTGT
GCGATCGTGAAGCGGATATTCATGCGTATCTGCAAGATAAACTGGCCCATAACGAACGTTTTGTGGTGCG
TAGCAAACATCCGCGTAAAGATGTGGAAAGCGGCCTGTATCTGTATGATCACCTGAAAAACCAGCCGGAA
CTGGGCGGCTATCAGATTAGCATTCCGCAGAAAGGCGTGGTGGATAAACGTGGCAAACGTAAAAACCGTC
CGGCGCGTAAAGCGAGCCTGAGCCTGCGTAGCGGCCGTATTACCCTGAAACAGGGCAACATTACCCTGAA
CGCGGTGCTGGCCGAAGAAATTAATCCGCCGAAAGGCGAAACCCCGCTGAAATGGCTGCTGCTGACCAGC
GAGCCGGTGGAAAGTCTGGCCCAAGCGCTGCGTGTGATTGATATTTATACCCATCGTTGGCGCATTGAAG
AATTTCACAAAGCGTGGAAAACGGGTGCGGGTGCGGAACGTCAGCGTATGGAAGAACCGGATAACCTGGA
ACGTATGGTGAGCATTCTGAGCTTTGTGGCGGTGCGTCTGCTGCAACTGCGTGAATCTTTTACTCCGCCG
CAAGCACTGCGTGCGCAGGGCCTGCTGAAAGAAGCGGAACACGTTGAAAGCCAGAGCGCGGAAACCGTGC
TGACCCCGGATGAATGCCAACTGCTGGGCTATCTGGATAAAGGCAAACGCAAACGCAAAGAAAAAGCGGG
CAGCCTGCAATGGGCGTATATGGCGATTGCGCGTCTGGGCGGCTTTATGGATAGCAAACGTACCGGCATT
GCGAGCTGGGGTGCGCTGTGGGAAGGTTGGGAAGCGCTGCAAAGCAAACTGGATGGCTTTCTGGCCGCGA
AAGACCTGATGGCGCAGGGCATTAAAATCTAATCGGCGATCGCTAGTAGCCCGCCTAATGAGCGGGCTTT
TTTTTAATTCCCCTATTTGTTTATTTTTCTAAATACATTCAAATATGTATCCGCTCATGAGACAATAACC
CTGATAAATGCTTCAATAATATTGAAAAAGGAAGAGTATGAGCATTCAGCATTTTCGTGTGGCGCTGATT
CCGTTTTTTGCGGCGTTTTGCCTGCCGGTGTTTGCGCATCCGGAAACCCTGGTGAAAGTGAAAGATGCGG
AAGATCAACTGGGTGCGCGCGTGGGCTATATTGAACTGGATCTGAACAGCGGCAAAATTCTGGAATCTTT
TCGTCCGGAAGAACGTTTTCCGATGATGAGCACCTTTAAAGTGCTGCTGTGCGGTGCGGTTCTGAGCCGT
GTGGATGCGGGCCAGGAACAACTGGGCCGTCGTATTCATTATAGCCAGAACGATCTGGTGGAATATAGCC
CGGTGACCGAAAAACATCTGACCGATGGCATGACCGTGCGTGAACTGTGCAGCGCGGCGATTACCATGAG
CGATAACACCGCGGCGAACCTGCTGCTGACGACCATTGGCGGTCCGAAAGAACTGACCGCGTTTCTGCAT
AACATGGGCGATCATGTGACCCGTCTGGATCGTTGGGAACCGGAACTGAACGAAGCGATTCCGAACGATG
AACGTGATACCACCATGCCGGCAGCAATGGCGACCACCCTGCGTAAACTGCTGACGGGTGAGCTGCTGAC
CCTGGCAAGCCGCCAGCAACTGATTGATTGGATGGAAGCGGATAAAGTGGCGGGTCCGCTGCTGCGTAGC
GCGCTGCCGGCTGGCTGGTTTATTGCGGATAAAAGCGGTGCGGGCGAACGTGGCAGCCGTGGCATTATTG
CGGCGCTGGGCCCGGATGGTAAACCGAGCCGTATTGTGGTGATTTATACCACCGGCAGCCAGGCGACGAT
GGATGAACGTAACCGTCAGATTGCGGAAATTGGCGCGAGCCTGATTAAACATTGGTAAACCGATACAATT
AAAGGCTCCTTTTGGAGCCTTTTTTTTTGGACACGCGTTTGTCCTTTTCCGCTGCATAACCCTGCTTCGG
GGTCATTATAGCGATTTTTTCGGTATATCCATCCTTTTTCGCACGATATACAGGATTTTGCCAAAGGGTT
CGTGTAGACTTTCCTTGGTGTATCCAACGGCGTCAGCCGGGCAGGATAGGTGAAGTAGGCCCACCCGCGA
GCGGGTGTTCCTTCTTCACTGTCCCTTATTCGCACCTGGCGGTGCTCAACGGGAATCCTGCTCTGCGAGG
CTGGCCGTAGGCCGGCCGATCTGAAGATCAGCAGTTCAACCTGTTGATAGTACGTACTAAGCTCTCATGT
TTCACGTACTAAGCTCTCATGTTTAACGTACTAAGCTCTCATGTTTAACGAACTAAACCCTCATGGCTAA
CGTACTAAGCTCTCATGGCTAACGTACTAAGCTCTCATGTTTCACGTACTAAGCTCTCATGTTTGAACAA
TAAAATTAATATAAATCAGCAACTTAAATAGCCTCTAAGGTTTTAAGTTTTATAAGAAAAAAAAGAATAT
ATAAGGCTTTTAAAGCCTTTAAGGTTTAACGGTTGTGGACAACAAGCCAGGGATGTAACGCACTGAGAAG
CCCTTAGAGCCTCTCAAAGCAATTTTGAGTGACACAGGAACACTTAACGGCTGACATGGGGCGCGCCCAG
CTGTCTAGGGCGGCGGATTTGTCCTACTCAGGAGAGCGTTCACCGACAAACAACAGATAAAACGAAAGGC
CCAGTCTTTCGACTGAGCCTTTCGTTTTATTTGATGCCTTTAATTAACTGTCTCTTATACACATCTTTGT
Features (pLannotate 1.2.2; 15 found; start..end, strand, type, name):
     30..56      +  misc_feature   MCS (fragment): pUC18/19 multiple cloning site
    183..896     +  CDS            Superfolder GFP: Superfolder GFP is a basic (constitutively fluorescent) green fluorescent protein published in 2005, derived from Aequorea victoria. It is reported to be a very rapidly-maturing weak dimer.
    900..929     +  misc_feature   MCS (fragment): pUC18/19 multiple cloning site
   1028..1048    +  promoter       tet promoter (fragment): E. coli promoter for tetracycline efflux protein gene
   1104..2294    +  CDS            TcR: tetracycline efflux protein; tet; confers resistance to tetracycline
   2434..2452    -  misc_feature   Tn5 ME: hyperactive mosaic end for Tn5 transposase recognition (Reznikoff et al., 2004)
   2463..2557    +  terminator     lambda t0 terminator: transcription terminator from phage lambda
   2662..4089    +  CDS            Tn5 transposase: transposase from the bacterial Tn5 transposon (Reznikoff, 1993)
   4146..4237    +  promoter       AmpR promoter: bla
   4238..5095    +  CDS            bla: BLAT_ECOLX - Experimental evidence at protein level: Swiss-Prot protein existence level 1. TEM-type are the most prevalent beta-lactamases in enterobacteria; they hydrolyze the beta-lactam bond in susceptible beta-lactam antibiotics, thus conferring resistance to penicillins and cephalosporins. TEM-3 and TEM-4 are capable of hydrolyzing cefotaxime and ceftazidime. TEM-5 is capable of hydrolyzing ceftazidime. TEM-6 is capable of hydrolyzing ceftazidime and aztreonam. TEM-8/CAZ-2, TEM- 16/CAZ-7 and TEM-24/CAZ-6 are markedly active against ceftazidime. IRT- 4 shows resistance to beta-lactamase in
   5102..5141    +  terminator     fd terminator: central terminator from bacteriophage fd (Otsuka and Kunisawa, 1982)
   5289..5397    +  oriT           oriT: incP origin of transfer
   5408..5796    +  rep_origin     R6K γ ori: γ replication origin from E. coli plasmid R6K; requires the R6K initiator protein pi for replication
   5827..5913    -  terminator     rrnB T1 terminator: Escherichia coli rrnB; transcription terminator T1 from the E. coli rrnB gene
   5928..5946    +  misc_feature   Tn5 ME: hyperactive mosaic end for Tn5 transposase recognition (Reznikoff et al., 2004)
