[The description below was written by a language model from this plasmid's Addgene catalogue record and pLannotate feature annotations shown in this document.]
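Description:
pCIFR-5 is a 5,950 bp mini-Tn5 delivery plasmid built on the pBAMD1-2 backbone and belonging to the CIFR (Clone-Integrate-Flip-out-Repeat) toolset for iterative genome engineering of Gram-negative bacteria. It replicates from the R6K γ origin, which depends on the pi initiator protein, so it is maintained only in pir-expressing E. coli hosts such as Pir1 and behaves as a suicide vector in other recipients. An incP oriT allows it to be mobilised by conjugation. The catalogue lists tetracycline as the selection. The feature table also shows a bla (ampicillin resistance) gene with its own promoter on the backbone.

The transposable segment is bounded by two hyperactive Tn5 mosaic ends. Since the map is circular, the segment runs from the mosaic end near the end of the numbering, across the origin, to the one downstream of the tetracycline gene. It carries monomeric superfolder GFP, recorded as driven by the p14G promoter with the BCD2 bicistronic translation element and flanked by multiple-cloning-site fragments that allow it to be exchanged for another module of interest. It also carries the tetracycline efflux gene with its tet promoter. The Tn5 transposase gene, bla, oriT and the R6K origin lie outside the mosaic ends, so they are lost after transposition and the insertion is stable. Lambda t0, fd and rrnB T1 terminators insulate the units.

The plasmid is used to insert msfGFP or a chosen cargo at random chromosomal positions, with tetracycline selection for integrants. According to the record, the antibiotic cassette can later be excised using the companion plasmid pFNC, which lets the marker be reused. The recombination sites that would mediate this excision are not annotated in the feature table.
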