Addgene plasmid #233294: pCIFR-5
Purpose: Integration of msfGFP (or your Module Of Interest) in a random fashion via Tn5 insertion. The antibiotic cassette used for selecting for the integration can be removed in a later stage with pFNC.
Depositing lab: Pablo Ivan Nikel. Depositing organization: Danmarks Tekniske Universitet. Publication: CIFR (Clone-Integrate-Flip-out-Repeat): A toolset for iterative genome and pathway engineering of Gram-negative bacteria. Federici F, Luppino F, Aguilar-Vilar C, Mazaraki ME, Petersen LB, Ahonen L, Nikel PI. Metab Eng. 2025 Jan 6;88:180-195. doi: 10.1016/j.ymben.2025.01.001. PubMed 39778677.
Backbone
  Vector backbone: pBAMD1-2
  Backbone size w/o insert (bp): 5107
  Total vector size (bp): 5950
Growth in bacteria
  Bacterial resistance: Tetracycline, 10 μg/mL
  Growth temperature: 37°C
  Growth strain: Pir1
  Copy number: Unknown
Gene/Insert
  Gene/Insert name: msfGFP (alt name: monomeric superfolder GFP)
  Species: Synthetic
  Insert size (bp): 717
  Promoter: p14G-BCD2
  Cloning method: Other
  Sequencing primers: 5′ AGCCTTTCGTTTTATTTGATGCCTTTAATTAA
Terms and licenses: Academic/Nonprofit Terms; Industry Terms: Not Available to Industry
How to cite: pCIFR-5 was a gift from Pablo Ivan Nikel (Addgene plasmid # 233294 ; http://n2t.net/addgene:233294 ; RRID:Addgene_233294)
